Addgene plasmid #204498: PB-TRE-OKSM
Purpose: Expresses Oct4, Klf4, Sox2 and c-Myc by tet-on promoter in mammalian cells
Depositing lab: Wataru Fujii. Publication: Establishment of African pygmy mouse induced pluripotent stem cells using defined doxycycline inducible transcription factors. Matsuya S, Fujino K, Imai H, Kusakabe KT, Fujii W, Kano K. Sci Rep. 2024 Feb 8;14(1):3204. doi: 10.1038/s41598-024-53687-9. PubMed 38331995.
Backbone
  Vector backbone: pUC19
  Vector type: Mammalian Expression
Growth in bacteria
  Bacterial resistance: Ampicillin, 100 μg/mL
  Growth temperature: 37°C
  Growth strain: DH5alpha
  Copy number: Unknown
Gene/Insert 1
  Gene/Insert name: OCT4
  Species: H. sapiens (human)
  Entrez Gene: POU5F1 (a.k.a. OCT3, OCT4, OCT4Borf1, OTF-3, OTF3, OTF4, Oct-3, Oct-4, Oct3/4)
Gene/Insert 2
  Gene/Insert name: KLF4
  Species: H. sapiens (human)
  Entrez Gene: KLF4 (a.k.a. EZF, GKLF)
Gene/Insert 3
  Gene/Insert name: SOX2
  Species: H. sapiens (human)
  Entrez Gene: SOX2 (a.k.a. ANOP3, MCOPS3)
Resource information
  A portion of this plasmid was derived from a plasmid made by: OKSM fragment was obtained from pMaster3 (Addgene plasmid #58526) (Wu, Wu, Zhang, & Capecchi, PNAS, 2014), with the modification of Klf4 according to a previous report (Kim et al., Stem Cell Reports, 2015)
Terms and licenses: Academic/Nonprofit Terms; Industry Terms: Not Available to Industry
How to cite: PB-TRE-OKSM was a gift from Wataru Fujii (Addgene plasmid # 204498 ; http://n2t.net/addgene:204498 ; RRID:Addgene_204498)
