[The description below was written by a language model from this plasmid's Addgene catalogue record and pLannotate feature annotations shown in this document.]
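Description:
PB-TRE-OKSM is a mammalian expression plasmid built on a pUC19 backbone for doxycycline-inducible expression of the four Yamanaka reprogramming factors. It is propagated in E. coli through the high-copy ColE1/pUC origin and selected with ampicillin via the β-lactamase gene under its native bla promoter. No mammalian selection marker is annotated. The "PB" prefix suggests a piggyBac transposon design, but the feature table does not annotate any transposon terminal repeats, so genomic integration by transposase cannot be confirmed from the record.

The payload is a single transcription unit driven by the tight TRE promoter, which consists of seven tet operator repeats upstream of a minimal CMV promoter. This promoter is silent until it is bound by a tetracycline-controlled transactivator. The plasmid does not appear to encode that transactivator, so it would have to be supplied separately. Downstream lie the human coding sequences for OCT4 (POU5F1), KLF4, SOX2 and c-Myc, all in the same orientation. They are separated by short unannotated gaps, which fits a polycistronic arrangement, although the linker elements are not identified in the record. The catalogue lists only three inserts, but c-Myc appears in both the stated purpose and the annotation. The KLF4 sequence is annotated as a fragment, and the record notes that Klf4 was modified relative to the source OKSM cassette taken from an earlier plasmid. The unit ends in an SV40 polyadenylation signal, and the short large T antigen match just before it is probably part of that SV40-derived region.

The associated publication used defined doxycycline-inducible factors to derive induced pluripotent stem cells from African pygmy mouse cells.
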