Features (pLannotate 1.2.2; 10 found; start..end, strand, type, name):
    336..650     +  promoter       tight TRE promoter: Tet-responsive promoter PTight, consisting of seven tet operator sequences followed by the minimal CMV promoter
    667..1746    +  CDS            POU5F1: PO5F1_HUMAN - Also known as OCT3, OCT4, OTF3. Experimental evidence at protein level: Swiss-Prot protein existence level 1. Transcription factor that binds to the octamer motif (5'- ATTTGCAT-3'). Forms a trimeric complex with SOX2 or SOX15 on DNA and controls the expression of a number of genes involved in embryonic development such as YES1, FGF4, UTF1 and ZFP206. Critical for early embryogenesis and for embryonic stem cell pluripotency. From Homo sapiens (Human).
   1810..3201    +  CDS            KLF4 (fragment): KLF4_HUMAN - Also known as EZF, GKLF. Experimental evidence at protein level: Swiss-Prot protein existence level 1. Transcription factor; can act both as activator and as repressor. Binds the 5'-CACCC-3' core sequence. Binds to the promoter region of its own gene and can activate its own transcription. Regulates the expression of key transcription factors during embryonic development. Plays an important role in maintaining embryonic stem cells, and in preventing their differentiation. Required for establishing the barrier function of the skin and for postnatal maturation and maintenance of the
   3310..4260    +  CDS            SOX2: SOX2_HUMAN - Experimental evidence at protein level: Swiss-Prot protein existence level 1. Transcription factor that forms a trimeric complex with OCT4 on DNA and controls the expression of a number of genes involved in embryonic development such as YES1, FGF4, UTF1 and ZFP206 (By similarity). Binds to the proximal enhancer region of NANOG (By similarity). Critical for early embryogenesis and for embryonic stem cell pluripotency (PubMed:18035408). Downstream SRRT target that mediates the promotion of neural stem cell self-renewal (By similarity). Keeps neural cells undifferentiated by countera
   4330..5649    +  CDS            c-Myc: human c-Myc proto-oncogene
   5667..5750    +  CDS            large T antigen (fragment): large T antigen from SV40 (simian virus 40)
   5773..5854    +  polyA_signal   SV40 poly(A) signal: SV40 polyadenylation signal
   6173..6761    -  rep_origin     ori: high-copy-number ColE1/pMB1/pBR322/pUC origin of replication
   6932..7792    -  CDS            AmpR: β-lactamase; bla; confers resistance to ampicillin, carbenicillin, and related antibiotics
   7793..7897    -  promoter       AmpR promoter: bla
>Addgene plasmid #204498 | PB-TRE-OKSM | addgene full sequence | sequence record 404877 | Addgene NGS Result
GACGTCGATTAACCCTAGAAAGATAGTCTGCGTAAAATTGACGCATGCATTCTTGAAATATTGCTCTCTC
TTTCTAAATAGCGCGAATCCGTCGCTGTGCATTTAGGACATCTCAGTCGCCGCTTGGAGCTCCCGTGAGG
CGTGCTTGTCAATGCGGTAAGTGTCACTGATTTTGAACTATAACGACCGCGTGAGTCAAAATGACGCATG
ATTATCTTTTACGTGACTTTTAAGATTTAACTCATACGATAATTATATTGTTATTTCATGTTCTACTTAC
GTGATAACTTATTATATATATATTTTCTTGTTATAGATATCAACGGGCCCATCTCGAGTTTACTCCCTAT
CAGTGATAGAGAACGTATGTCGAGTTTACTCCCTATCAGTGATAGAGAACGATGTCGAGTTTACTCCCTA
TCAGTGATAGAGAACGTATGTCGAGTTTACTCCCTATCAGTGATAGAGAACGTATGTCGAGTTTACTCCC
TATCAGTGATAGAGAACGTATGTCGAGTTTATCCCTATCAGTGATAGAGAACGTATGTCGAGTTTACTCC
CTATCAGTGATAGAGAACGTATGTCGAGGTAGGCGTGTACGGTGGGAGGCCTATATAAGCAGAGCTCGTT
TAGTGAACCGTCAGATCGCCTGGAGAATTCGCCACCATGGCGGGACACCTGGCTTCGGATTTCGCCTTCT
CGCCCCCTCCAGGTGGTGGAGGTGATGGGCCAGGGGGGCCGGAGCCGGGCTGGGTTGATCCTCGGACCTG
GCTAAGCTTCCAAGGCCCTCCTGGAGGGCCAGGAATCGGGCCGGGGGTTGGGCCAGGCTCTGAGGTGTGG
GGGATTCCCCCATGCCCCCCGCCGTATGAGTTCTGTGGGGGGATGGCGTACTGTGGGCCCCAGGTTGGAG
TGGGGCTAGTGCCCCAAGGCGGCTTGGAGACCTCTCAGCCTGAGGGCGAAGCAGGAGTCGGGGTGGAGAG
CAACTCCGATGGGGCCTCCCCGGAGCCCTGCACCGTCACCCCTGGTGCCGTGAAGCTGGAGAAGGAGAAG
CTGGAGCAAAACCCGGAGGAGTCCCAGGACATCAAAGCTCTGCAGAAAGAACTCGAGCAATTTGCCAAGC
TCCTGAAGCAGAAGAGGATCACCCTGGGATATACACAGGCCGATGTGGGGCTCACCCTGGGGGTTCTATT
TGGGAAGGTATTCAGCCAAACGACCATCTGCCGCTTTGAGGCTCTGCAGCTTAGCTTCAAGAACATGTGT
AAGCTGCGGCCCTTGCTGCAGAAGTGGGTGGAGGAAGCTGACAACAATGAAAATCTTCAGGAGATATGCA
AAGCAGAAACCCTCGTGCAGGCCCGAAAGAGAAAGCGAACCAGTATCGAGAACCGAGTGAGAGGCAACCT
GGAGAATTTGTTCCTGCAGTGCCCGAAACCCACACTGCAGCAGATCAGCCACATCGCCCAGCAGCTTGGG
CTCGAGAAGGATGTGGTCCGAGTGTGGTTCTGTAACCGGCGCCAGAAGGGCAAGCGATCAAGCAGCGACT
ATGCACAACGAGAGGATTTTGAGGCTGCTGGGTCTCCTTTCTCAGGGGGACCAGTGTCCTTTCCTCTGGC
CCCAGGGCCCCATTTTGGTACCCCAGGCTATGGGAGCCCTCACTTCACTGCACTGTACTCCTCGGTCCCT
TTCCCTGAGGGGGAAGCCTTTCCCCCTGTCTCCGTCACCACTCTGGGCTCTCCCATGCATTCAAACGGAA
GCGGAGAGGGCAGAGGAAGTCTGCTAACATGCGGTGACGTCGAGGAGAATCCTGGACCTATGAGGCAGCC
ACCTGGCGAGTCTGACATGGCTGTCAGCGACGCGCTGCTCCCATCTTTCTCCACGTTCGCGTCTGGCCCG
GCGGGAAGGGAGAAGACACTGCGTCAAGCAGGTGCCCCGAATAACCGCTGGCGGGAGGAGCTCTCCCACA
TGAAGCGACTTCCCCCAGTGCTTCCCGGCCGCCCCTATGACCTGGCGGCGGCGACCGTGGCCACAGACCT
GGAGAGCGGCGGAGCCGGTGCGGCTTGCGGCGGTAGCAACCTGGCGCCCCTACCTCGGAGAGAGACCGAG
GAGTTCAACGATCTCCTGGACCTGGACTTTATTCTCTCCAATTCGCTGACCCATCCTCCGGAGTCAGTGG
CCGCCACCGTGTCCTCGTCAGCGTCAGCCTCCTCTTCGTCGTCGCCGTCGAGCAGCGGCCCTGCCAGCGC
GCCCTCCACCTGCAGCTTCACCTATCCGATCCGGGCCGGGAACGACCCGGGCGTGGCGCCGGGCGGCACG
GGCGGAGGCCTCCTCTATGGCAGGGAGTCCGCTCCCCCTCCGACGGCTCCCTTCAACCTGGCGGACATCA
ACGACGTGAGCCCCTCGGGCGGCTTCGTGGCCGAGCTCCTGCGGCCAGAATTGGACCCGGTGTACATTCC
GCCGCAGCAGCCGCAGCCGCCAGGTGGCGGGCTGATGGGCAAGTTCGTGCTGAAGGCGTCGCTGAGCGCC
CCTGGCAGCGAGTACGGCAGCCCGTCGGTCATCAGCGTCAGCAAAGGCAGCCCTGACGGCAGCCACCCGG
TGGTGGTGGCGCCCTACAACGGCGGGCCGCCGCGCACGTGCCCCAAGATCAAGCAGGAGGCGGTCTCTTC
GTGCACCCACTTGGGCGCTGGACCCCCTCTCAGCAATGGCCACCGGCCGGCTGCACACGACTTCCCCCTG
GGGCGGCAGCTCCCCAGCAGGACTACCCCGACCCTGGGTCTTGAGGAAGTGCTGAGCAGCAGGGACTGTC
ACCCTGCCCTGCCGCTTCCTCCCGGCTTCCATCCCCACCCGGGGCCCAATTACCCATCCTTCCTGCCCGA
TCAGATGCAGCCGCAAGTCCCGCCGCTCCATTACCAAGAGCTCATGCCACCCGGTTCCTGCATGCCAGAG
GAGCCCAAGCCAAAGAGGGGAAGACGATCGTGGCCCCGGAAAAGGACCGCCACCCACACTTGTGATTACG
CGGGCTGCGGCAAAACCTACACAAAGAGTTCCCATCTCAAGGCACACCTGCGAACCCACACAGGTGAGAA
ACCTTACCACTGTGACTGGGACGGCTGTGGATGGAAATTCGCCCGCTCAGATGAACTGACCAGGCACTAC
CGTAAACACACGGGGCACCGCCCGTTCCAGTGCCAAAAATGCGACCGAGCATTTTCCAGGTCGGACCACC
TCGCCTTACACATGAAGAGGCATTTTGGCAGCGGCGAGGGCAGGGGCAGCCTGCTGACCTGCGGCGACGT
GGAGGAGAACCCCGGCCCCATGTACAACATGATGGAGACGGAGCTGAAGCCGCCGGGCCCGCAGCAAACT
TCGGGGGGCGGCGGCGGCAACTCCACCGCGGCGGCGGCCGGCGGCAACCAGAAAAACAGCCCGGACCGCG
TCAAGCGGCCCATGAATGCCTTCATGGTGTGGTCCCGCGGGCAGCGGCGCAAGATGGCCCAGGAGAACCC
CAAGATGCACAACTCGGAGATCAGCAAGCGCCTGGGCGCCGAGTGGAAACTTTTGTCGGAGACGGAGAAG
CGGCCGTTCATCGACGAGGCTAAGCGGCTGCGAGCGCTGCACATGAAGGAGCACCCGGATTATAAATACC
GGCCCCGGCGGAAAACCAAGACGCTCATGAAGAAGGATAAGTACACGCTGCCCGGCGGGCTGCTGGCCCC
CGGCGGCAATAGCATGGCGAGCGGGGTCGGGGTGGGCGCCGGCCTGGGCGCGGGCGTGAACCAGCGCATG
GACAGTTACGCGCACATGAACGGCTGGAGCAACGGCAGCTACAGCATGATGCAGGACCAGCTGGGCTACC
CGCAGCACCCGGGCCTCAATGCGCACGGCGCAGCGCAGATGCAGCCCATGCACCGCTACGACGTGAGCGC
CCTGCAGTACAACTCCATGACCAGCTCGCAGACCTACATGAACGGCTCGCCCACCTACAGCATGTCCTAC
TCGCAGCAGGGCACCCCTGGCATGGCTCTTGGCTCCATGGGTTCGGTGGTCAAGTCCGAGGCCAGCTCCA
GCCCCCCTGTGGTTACCTCTTCCTCCCACTCCAGGGCGCCCTGCCAGGCCGGGGACCTCCGGGACATGAT
CAGCATGTATCTCCCCGGCGCCGAGGTGCCGGAACCCGCCGCCCCCAGCAGACTTCACATGTCCCAGCAC
TACCAGAGCGGCCCGGTGCCCGGCACGGCCATTAACGGCACACTGCCCCTCTCACACATGGGTAGTGGGC
AATGTACTAACTACGCTTTGTTGAAACTCGCTGGCGATGTTGAAAGTAACCCCGGTCCTATGCCCCTCAA
CGTTAGCTTCACCAACAGGAACTATGACCTCGACTACGACTCGGTGCAGCCGTATTTCTACTGCGACGAG
GAGGAGAACTTCTACCAGCAGCAGCAGCAGAGCGAGCTGCAGCCCCCGGCGCCCAGCGAGGATATCTGGA
AGAAATTCGAGCTGCTGCCCACCCCGCCCCTGTCCCCTAGCCGCCGCTCCGGGCTCTGCTCGCCCTCCTA
CGTTGCGGTCACACCCTTCTCCCTTCGGGGAGACAACGACGGCGGTGGCGGGAGCTTCTCCACGGCCGAC
CAGCTGGAGATGGTGACCGAGCTGCTGGGAGGAGACATGGTGAACCAGAGTTTCATCTGCGACCCGGACG
ACGAGACCTTCATCAAAAACATCATCATCCAGGACTGTATGTGGAGCGGCTTCTCGGCCGCCGCCAAGCT
CGTCTCAGAGAAGCTGGCCTCCTACCAGGCTGCGCGCAAAGACAGCGGCAGCCCGAACCCCGCCCGCGGC
CACAGCGTCTGCTCCACCTCCAGCTTGTACCTGCAGGATCTGAGCGCCGCCGCCTCAGAGTGCATCGACC
CCTCGGTGGTCTTCCCCTACCCTCTCAACGACAGCAGCTCGCCCAAGTCCTGCGCCTCGCAAGACTCCAG
CGCCTTCTCTCCGTCCTCGGATTCTCTGCTCTCCTCGACGGAGTCCTCCCCGCAGGGCAGCCCCGAGCCC
CTGGTGCTCCATGAGGAGACACCGCCCACCACCAGCAGCGACTCTGAGGAGGAACAAGAAGATGAGGAAG
AAATCGATGTTGTTTCTGTGGAAAAGAGGCAGGCTCCTGGCAAAAGGTCAGAGTCTGGATCACCTTCTGC
TGGAGGCCACAGCAAACCTCCTCACAGCCCACTGGTCCTCAAGAGGTGCCACGTCTCCACACATCAGCAC
AACTACGCAGCGCCTCCCTCCACTCGGAAGGACTATCCTGCTGCCAAGAGGGTCAAGTTGGACAGTGTCA
GAGTCCTGAGACAGATCAGCAACAACCGAAAATGCACCAGCCCCAGGTCCTCGGACACCGAGGAGAATGT
CAAGAGGCGAACACACAACGTCTTGGAGCGCCAGAGGAGGAACGAGCTAAAACGGAGCTTTTTTGCCCTG
CGTGACCAGATCCCGGAGTTGGAAAACAATGAAAAGGCCCCCAAGGTAGTTATCCTTAAAAAAGCCACAG
CATACATCCTGTCCGTCCAAGCAGAGGAGCAAAAGCTCATTTCTGAAGAGGACTTGTTGCGGAAACGACG
AGAACAGTTGAAACACAAACTTGAACAGCTACGGAACTCTTGTGCGTAATAGCGGCCGCGACTCTAGATC
ATAATCAGCCATACCACATTTGTAGAGGTTTTACTTGCTTTAAAAAACCTCCCACACCTCCCCCTGAACC
TGAAACATAAAATGAATGCAATTGTTGTTGTTAACTTGTTTATTGCAGCTTATAATGGTTACAAATAAAG
CAATAGCATCACAAATTTCACAAATAAAGCATTTTTTTCACTGCCTCGACACTAGTTAAAAGTTTTGTTA
CTTTATAGAAGAAATTTTGAGTTTTTGTTTTTTTTTAATAAATAAATAAACATAAATAAATTGTTTGTTG
AATTTATTATTAGTATGTAAGTGTAAATATAATAAAACTTAATATCTATTCAAATTAATAAATAAACCTC
GATATACAGACCGATAAAACACATGCGTCAATTTTACGCATGATTATCTTTAACGTACGTCACAATATGA
TTATCTTTCTAGGGTTAATCGACATGTGAGCAAAAGGCCAGCAAAAGGCCAGGAACCGTAAAAAGGCCGC
GTTGCTGGCGTTTTTCCATAGGCTCCGCCCCCCTGACGAGCATCACAAAAATCGACGCTCAAGTCAGAGG
TGGCGAAACCCGACAGGACTATAAAGATACCAGGCGTTTCCCCCTGGAAGCTCCCTCGTGCGCTCTCCTG
TTCCGACCCTGCCGCTTACCGGATACCTGTCCGCCTTTCTCCCTTCGGGAAGCGTGGCGCTTTCTCATAG
CTCACGCTGTAGGTATCTCAGTTCGGTGTAGGTCGTTCGCTCCAAGCTGGGCTGTGTGCACGAACCCCCC
GTTCAGCCCGACCGCTGCGCCTTATCCGGTAACTATCGTCTTGAGTCCAACCCGGTAAGACACGACTTAT
CGCCACTGGCAGCAGCCACTGGTAACAGGATTAGCAGAGCGAGGTATGTAGGCGGTGCTACAGAGTTCTT
GAAGTGGTGGCCTAACTACGGCTACACTAGAAGAACAGTATTTGGTATCTGCGCTCTGCTGAAGCCAGTT
ACCTTCGGAAAAAGAGTTGGTAGCTCTTGATCCGGCAAACAAACCACCGCTGGTAGCGGTGGTTTTTTTG
TTTGCAAGCAGCAGATTACGCGCAGAAAAAAAGGATCTCAAGAAGATCCTTTGATCTTTTCTACGGGGTC
TGACGCTCAGTGGAACGAAAACTCACGTTAAGGGATTTTGGTCATGAGATTATCAAAAAGGATCTTCACC
TAGATCCTTTTAAATTAAAAATGAAGTTTTAAATCAATCTAAAGTATATATGAGTAAACTTGGTCTGACA
GTTACCAATGCTTAATCAGTGAGGCACCTATCTCAGCGATCTGTCTATTTCGTTCATCCATAGTTGCCTG
ACTCCCCGTCGTGTAGATAACTACGATACGGGAGGGCTTACCATCTGGCCCCAGTGCTGCAATGATACCG
CGAGACCCACGCTCACCGGCTCCAGATTTATCAGCAATAAACCAGCCAGCCGGAAGGGCCGAGCGCAGAA
GTGGTCCTGCAACTTTATCCGCCTCCATCCAGTCTATTAATTGTTGCCGGGAAGCTAGAGTAAGTAGTTC
GCCAGTTAATAGTTTGCGCAACGTTGTTGCCATTGCTACAGGCATCGTGGTGTCACGCTCGTCGTTTGGT
ATGGCTTCATTCAGCTCCGGTTCCCAACGATCAAGGCGAGTTACATGATCCCCCATGTTGTGCAAAAAAG
CGGTTAGCTCCTTCGGTCCTCCGATCGTTGTCAGAAGTAAGTTGGCCGCAGTGTTATCACTCATGGTTAT
GGCAGCACTGCATAATTCTCTTACTGTCATGCCATCCGTAAGATGCTTTTCTGTGACTGGTGAGTACTCA
ACCAAGTCATTCTGAGAATAGTGTATGCGGCGACCGAGTTGCTCTTGCCCGGCGTCAATACGGGATAATA
CCGCGCCACATAGCAGAACTTTAAAAGTGCTCATCATTGGAAAACGTTCTTCGGGGCGAAAACTCTCAAG
GATCTTACCGCTGTTGAGATCCAGTTCGATGTAACCCACTCGTGCACCCAACTGATCTTCAGCATCTTTT
ACTTTCACCAGCGTTTCTGGGTGAGCAAAAACAGGAAGGCAAAATGCCGCAAAAAAGGGAATAAGGGCGA
CACGGAAATGTTGAATACTCATACTCTTCCTTTTTCAATATTATTGAAGCATTTATCAGGGTTATTGTCT
CATGAGCGGATACATATTTGAATGTATTTAGAAAAATAAACAAATAGGGGTTCCGCGCACATTTCCCCGA
AAAGTGCCACCT
